>Addgene plasmid #233822 | pWN062 | addgene full sequence | sequence record 469360 | Addgene NGS Result
TCGGTCTCATATGAAGGCACTAACGGCGCGTCAACAGGAAGTATTTGATCTAATCAGAGATCACATTTCT
CAGACGGGCATGCCACCTACGAGAGCGGAAATTGCGCAGAGGCTGGGGTTTCGTTCACCAAACGCGGCCG
AGGAACACCTGAAGGCTCTAGCAAGAAAAGGTGTCATTGAGATAGTCTCCGGTGCCTCCAGGGGAATCAG
GCTTCTACAAGAGGAGGAGGAAGGACTGCCACTTGTAGGAAGGGTCGCTGCAGGGGAGCCTCTATTGGCG
CAGCAGCATATCGAAGGTCATTATCAGGTCGATCCATCTTTGTTCAAGCCCAATGCCGATTTCTTACTTC
GTGTGAGTGGAATGAGTATGAAAGATATAGGCATTATGGATGGGGATCTACTTGCTGTTCATAAAACACA
AGATGTGAGAAATGGTCAGGTAGTTGTAGCAAGGATCGATGACGAAGTCACAGTTAAAAGGCTAAAGAAG
CAAGGCAATAAAGTAGAGTTATTACCCGAGAACTCAGAATTTAAGCCTATTGTGGTCGACCTACGTCAAC
AGAGCTTCACCATAGAAGGTCTGGCCGTCGGTGTTATCCGTAACGGTGATTGGCTGGGGTCAGGGTCACC
TCTGCCTCCGTTAGAAAGACTAACGCTGGGTTCTTGAGACCAGACCAATAAAAAACGCCCGGCGGCAACC
GAGCGTTCTGAACAAATCCAGATGGAGTTCTGAGGTCATTACTGGATCTATCAACAGGAGTCCAAGCGAG
CTCGATATCAAATTACGCCCCGCCCTGCCACTCATCGCAGTACTGTTGTAATTCATTAAGCATTCTGCCG
ACATGGAAGCCATCACAAACGGCATGATGAACCTGAATCGCCAGCGGCATCAGCACCTTGTCGCCTTGCG
TATAATATTTGCCCATGGTGAAAACGGGGGCGAAGAAGTTGTCCATATTGGCCACGTTTAAATCAAAACT
GGTGAAACTCACCCAGGGATTGGCTGAAACGAAAAACATATTCTCAATAAACCCTTTAGGGAAATAGGCC
AGGTTTTCACCGTAACACGCCACATCTTGCGAATATATGTGTAGAAACTGCCGGAAATCGTCGTGGTATT
CACTCCAGAGCGATGAAAACGTTTCAGTTTGCTCATGGAAAACGGTGTAACAAGGGTGAACACTATCCCA
TATCACCAGCTCACCGTCTTTCATTGCCATACGAAATTCCGGATGAGCATTCATCAGGCGGGCAAGAATG
TGAATAAAGGCCGGATAAAACTTGTGCTTATTTTTCTTTACGGTCTTTAAAAAGGCCGTAATATCCAGCT
GAACGGTCTGGTTATAGGTACATTGAGCAACTGACTGAAATGCCTCAAAATGTTCTTTACGATGCCATTG
GGATATATCAACGGTGGTATATCCAGTGATTTTTTTCTCCATTTTAGCTTCCTTAGCTCCTGAAAATCTC
GATAACTCAAAAAATACGCCCGGTAGTGATCTTATTTCATTATGGTGAAAGTTGGAACCTCTTACGTGCC
CGATCAATCATGACCAAAATCCCTTAACGTGAGTTTTCGTTCCACTGAGCGTCAGACCCCGTAGAAAAGA
TCAAAGGATCTTCTTGAGATCCTTTTTTTCTGCGCGTAATCTGCTGCTTGCAAACAAAAAAACCACCGCT
ACCAGCGGTGGTTTGTTTGCCGGATCAAGAGCTACCAACTCTTTTTCCGAAGGTAACTGGCTTCAGCAGA
GCGCAGATACCAAATACTGTTCTTCTAGTGTAGCCGTAGTTAGGCCACCACTTCAAGAACTCTGTAGCAC
CGCCTACATACCTCGCTCTGCTAATCCTGTTACCAGTGGCTGCTGCCAGTGGCGATAAGTCGTGTCTTAC
CGGGTTGGACTCAAGACGATAGTTACCGGATAAGGCGCAGCGGTCGGGCTGAACGGGGGGTTCGTGCACA
CAGCCCAGCTTGGAGCGAACGACCTACACCGAACTGAGATACCTACAGCGTGAGCTATGAGAAAGCGCCA
CGCTTCCCGAAGGGAGAAAGGCGGACAGGTATCCGGTAAGCGGCAGGGTCGGAACAGGAGAGCGCACGAG
GGAGCTTCCAGGGGGAAACGCCTGGTATCTTTATAGTCCTGTCGGGTTTCGCCACCTCTGACTTGAGCGT
CGATTTTTGTGATGCTCGTCAGGGGGGCGGAGCCTATGGAAAAACGCCAGCAACGCGGCCTTTTTACGGT
TCCTGGCCTTTTGCTGGCCTTTTGCTCACATGTTCTTTCCTGCGTTATCCCCTGATTCTGTGGATAACCG
TAG
Features (pLannotate 1.2.2; 5 found; start..end, strand, type, name):
     11..616     +  CDS            lexA: LEXA_ECOLI - Also known as exrA, spr, tsl, umuA. Experimental evidence at protein level: Swiss-Prot protein existence level 1. Represses a number of genes involved in the response to DNA damage (SOS response), including recA and lexA. Binds to the 16 bp palindromic sequence 5'-CTGTATATATATACAG-3'. In the presence of single- stranded DNA, RecA interacts with LexA causing an autocatalytic cleavage which disrupts the DNA-binding part of LexA, leading to derepression of the SOS regulon and eventually DNA repair. Implicated in hydroxy radical-mediated cell death induced by hydroxyurea treatment (Pu
    678..712     -  terminator     lambda t0 terminator: minimal transcription terminator from phage lambda (Scholtissek and Grosse, 1987)
    786..1442    -  CDS            cat: CAT_ECOLX - Experimental evidence at protein level: Swiss-Prot protein existence level 1. This enzyme is an effector of chloramphenicol resistance in bacteria. From Escherichia coli. This protein is used as a marker in many commonly used cloning vectors, such as pACYC184.
   1443..1540    -  promoter       cat promoter: promoter of the E. coli cat gene encoding chloramphenicol acetyltransferase
   1624..2212    +  rep_origin     ori: high-copy-number ColE1/pMB1/pBR322/pUC origin of replication
