[The description below was written by a language model from this plasmid's Addgene catalogue record and pLannotate feature annotations shown in this document.]
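Description:
pWN062 is a MoClo Yeast Toolkit (YTK) part plasmid built in the pYTK001 entry backbone. It carries a type 3A part, which in the YTK scheme is the N-terminal portion of a coding sequence and is intended to be joined in frame to a downstream type 3B part during Golden Gate assembly. Although catalogued as a yeast expression vector, the 2.3 kb plasmid is a bacterial storage vector. The feature table shows only a high-copy ColE1/pUC-type origin and a chloramphenicol acetyltransferase gene, driven by its own cat promoter and followed by a lambda t0 terminator. No yeast origin, yeast selectable marker, yeast promoter or yeast terminator is annotated, so these would have to come from other toolkit parts when a full transcription unit is assembled.

The insert is LexA-NES. The annotated coding sequence matches the E. coli LexA repressor, the SOS-regulon DNA-binding protein that recognises a palindromic operator. It is commonly reused in eukaryotic synthetic biology as an orthogonal DNA-binding domain. The catalogue lists the insert species as budding yeast, which probably reflects the intended host rather than the origin of the gene. The NES, presumably a nuclear export signal, is named in the record but not separately annotated; it likely lies in the short stretch after the LexA sequence.

The purpose field assigns the part to "NS3 systems" within a standardized set of MoClo-compatible inducible promoter systems for tunable yeast gene expression. The record does not say how the NS3 component or its inducer works with LexA-NES. The part would be used as a building block for synthetic transcription factors that act on LexA operator-containing promoters.
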