Addgene plasmid #233822: pWN062
Purpose: MoClo-YTK; type3A; NS3 systems; LexA-NES
Depositing lab: Jeff Hasty. Depositing organization: University of California, San Diego (UCSD). Publication: A Standardized Set of MoClo-Compatible Inducible Promoter Systems for Tunable Gene Expression in Yeast. O'Laughlin R, Tran Q, Lezia A, Ngamkanjanarat W, Emmanuele P, Hao N, Hasty J. ACS Synth Biol. 2024 Jan 19;13(1):85-102. doi: 10.1021/acssynbio.3c00184. Epub 2023 Dec 11. PubMed 38079574.
Backbone
  Vector backbone: pYTK001
  Vector type: Yeast Expression
Growth in bacteria
  Bacterial resistance: Chloramphenicol, 25 μg/mL
  Growth temperature: 37°C
  Growth strain: DH5alpha
  Copy number: High Copy
Gene/Insert
  Gene/Insert name: LexA-NES
  Species: S. cerevisiae (budding yeast)
  Cloning method: Golden Gate
Terms and licenses: Academic/Nonprofit Terms; Industry Terms: Not Available to Industry
How to cite: pWN062 was a gift from Jeff Hasty (Addgene plasmid # 233822 ; http://n2t.net/addgene:233822 ; RRID:Addgene_233822)
